>Addgene plasmid #153002 | pLX304 CMV FKBP-V5-sTurboID (N) | addgene full sequence | sequence record 358003 | Addgene NGS Result
CGACCTACACCGAACTGAGATACCTACAGCGTGAGCTATGAGAAAGCGCCACGCTTCCCGAAGGGAGAAA
GGCGGACAGGTATCCGGTAAGCGGCAGGGTCGGAACAGGAGAGCGCACGAGGGAGCTTCCAGGGGGAAAC
GCCTGGTATCTTTATAGTCCTGTCGGGTTTCGCCACCTCTGACTTGAGCGTCGATTTTTGTGATGCTCGT
CAGGGGGGCGGAGCCTATGGAAAAACGCCAGCAACGCGGCCTTTTTACGGTTCCTGGCCTTTTGCTGGCC
TTTTGCTCACATGTTCTTTCCTGCGTTATCCCCTGATTCTGTGGATAACCGTATTACCGCCTTTGAGTGA
GCTGATACCGCTCGCCGCAGCCGAACGACCGAGCGCAGCGAGTCAGTGAGCGAGGAAGCGGAAGAGCGCC
CAATACGCAAACCGCCTCTCCCCGCGCGTTGGCCGATTCATTAATGCAGCTGGCACGACAGGTTTCCCGA
CTGGAAAGCGGGCAGTGAGCGCAACGCAATTAATGTGAGTTAGCTCACTCATTAGGCACCCCAGGCTTTA
CACTTTATGCTTCCGGCTCGTATGTTGTGTGGAATTGTGAGCGGATAACAATTTCACACAGGAAACAGCT
ATGACCATGATTACGCCAAGCGCGCAATTAACCCTCACTAAAGGGAACAAAAGCTGGAGCTGCAAGCTTA
ATGTAGTCTTATGCAATACTCTTGTAGTCTTGCAACATGGTAACGATGAGTTAGCAACATGCCTTACAAG
GAGAGAAAAAGCACCGTGCATGCCGATTGGTGGAAGTAAGGTGGTACGATCGTGCCTTATTAGGAAGGCA
ACAGACGGGTCTGACATGGATTGGACGAACCACTGAATTGCCGCATTGCAGAGATATTGTATTTAAGTGC
CTAGCTCGATACATAAACGGGTCTCTCTGGTTAGACCAGATCTGAGCCTGGGAGCTCTCTGGCTAACTAG
GGAACCCACTGCTTAAGCCTCAATAAAGCTTGCCTTGAGTGCTTCAAGTAGTGTGTGCCCGTCTGTTGTG
TGACTCTGGTAACTAGAGATCCCTCAGACCCTTTTAGTCAGTGTGGAAAATCTCTAGCAGTGGCGCCCGA
ACAGGGACTTGAAAGCGAAAGGGAAACCAGAGGAGCTCTCTCGACGCAGGACTCGGCTTGCTGAAGCGCG
CACGGCAAGAGGCGAGGGGCGGCGACTGGTGAGTACGCCAAAAATTTTGACTAGCGGAGGCTAGAAGGAG
AGAGATGGGTGCGAGAGCGTCAGTATTAAGCGGGGGAGAATTAGATCGCGATGGGAAAAAATTCGGTTAA
GGCCAGGGGGAAAGAAAAAATATAAATTAAAACATATAGTATGGGCAAGCAGGGAGCTAGAACGATTCGC
AGTTAATCCTGGCCTGTTAGAAACATCAGAAGGCTGTAGACAAATACTGGGACAGCTACAACCATCCCTT
CAGACAGGATCAGAAGAACTTAGATCATTATATAATACAGTAGCAACCCTCTATTGTGTGCATCAAAGGA
TAGAGATAAAAGACACCAAGGAAGCTTTAGACAAGATAGAGGAAGAGCAAAACAAAAGTAAGACCACCGC
ACAGCAAGCGGCCGCTGATCTTCAGACCTGGAGGAGGAGATATGAGGGACAATTGGAGAAGTGAATTATA
TAAATATAAAGTAGTAAAAATTGAACCATTAGGAGTAGCACCCACCAAGGCAAAGAGAAGAGTGGTGCAG
AGAGAAAAAAGAGCAGTGGGAATAGGAGCTTTGTTCCTTGGGTTCTTGGGAGCAGCAGGAAGCACTATGG
GCGCAGCGTCAATGACGCTGACGGTACAGGCCAGACAATTATTGTCTGGTATAGTGCAGCAGCAGAACAA
TTTGCTGAGGGCTATTGAGGCGCAACAGCATCTGTTGCAACTCACAGTCTGGGGCATCAAGCAGCTCCAG
GCAAGAATCCTGGCTGTGGAAAGATACCTAAAGGATCAACAGCTCCTGGGGATTTGGGGTTGCTCTGGAA
AACTCATTTGCACCACTGCTGTGCCTTGGAATGCTAGTTGGAGTAATAAATCTCTGGAACAGATTTGGAA
TCACACGACCTGGATGGAGTGGGACAGAGAAATTAACAATTACACAAGCTTAATACACTCCTTAATTGAA
GAATCGCAAAACCAGCAAGAAAAGAATGAACAAGAATTATTGGAATTAGATAAATGGGCAAGTTTGTGGA
ATTGGTTTAACATAACAAATTGGCTGTGGTATATAAAATTATTCATAATGATAGTAGGAGGCTTGGTAGG
TTTAAGAATAGTTTTTGCTGTACTTTCTATAGTGAATAGAGTTAGGCAGGGATATTCACCATTATCGTTT
CAGACCCACCTCCCAACCCCGAGGGGACCCTTGCGCCTTTTCCAAGGCAGCCCTGGGTTTGCGCAGGGAC
GCGGCTGCTCTGGGCGTGGTTCCGGGAAACGCAGCGGCGCCGACCCTGGGTCTCGCACATTCTTCACGTC
CGTTCGCAGCGTCACCCGGATCTTCGCCGCTACCCTTGTGGGCCCCCCGGCGACGCTTCCTGCTCCGCCC
CTAAGTCGGGAAGGTTCCTTGCGGTTCGCGGCGTGCCGGACGTGACAAACGGAAGCCGCACGTCTCACTA
GTACCCTCGCAGACGGACAGCGCCAGGGAGCAATGGCAGCGCGCCGACCGCGATGGGCTGTGGCCAATAG
CGGCTGCTCAGCAGGGCGCGCCGAGAGCAGCGGCCGGGAAGGGGCGGTGCGGGAGGCGGGGTGTGGGGCG
GTAGTGTGGGCCCTGTTCCTGCCCGCGCGGTGTTCCGCATTCTGCAAGCCTCCGGAGCGCACGTCGGCAG
TCGGCTCCCTCGTTGACCGAATCACCGACCTCTCTCCCCAGGGGGTACCACCATGGCCAAGCCTTTGTCT
CAAGAAGAATCCACCCTCATTGAAAGAGCAACGGCTACAATCAACAGCATCCCCATCTCTGAAGACTACA
GCGTCGCCAGCGCAGCTCTCTCTAGCGACGGCCGCATCTTCACTGGTGTCAATGTATATCATTTTACTGG
GGGACCTTGTGCAGAACTCGTGGTGCTGGGCACTGCTGCTGCTGCGGCAGCTGGCAACCTGACTTGTATC
GTCGCGATCGGAAATGAGAACAGGGGCATCTTGAGCCCCTGCGGACGGTGCCGACAGGTGCTTCTCGATC
TGCATCCTGGGATCAAAGCCATAGTGAAGGACAGTGATGGACAGCCGACGGCAGTTGGGATTCGTGAATT
GCTGCCCTCTGGTTATGTGTGGGAGGGCCTGCAGCTGCAGTAGTAAGAATTCTAGATCTTGAGACAAATG
GCAGTATTCATCCACAATTTTAAAAGAAAAGGGGGGATTGGGGGGTACAGTGCAGGGGAAAGAATAGTAG
ACATAATAGCAACAGACATACAAACTAAAGAATTACAAAAACAAATTACAAAAATTCAAAATTTTCGGGT
TTATTACAGGGACAGCAGAGATCCACTTTGGCGCCGGCTCGAGGGGGCCCGGGGTTATTAATAGTAATCA
ATTACGGGGTCATTAGTTCATAGCCCATATATGGAGTTCCGCGTTACATAACTTACGGTAAATGGCCCGC
CTGGCTGACCGCCCAACGACCCCCGCCCATTGACGTCAATAATGACGTATGTTCCCATAGTAACGCCAAT
AGGGACTTTCCATTGACGTCAATGGGTGGAGTATTTACGGTAAACTGCCCACTTGGCAGTACATCAAGTG
TATCATATGCCAAGTACGCCCCCTATTGACGTCAATGACGGTAAATGGCCCGCCTGGCATTATGCCCAGT
ACATGACCTTATGGGACTTTCCTACTTGGCAGTACATCTACGTATTAGTCATCGCTATTACCATGGTGAT
GCGGTTTTGGCAGTACATCAATGGGCGTGGATAGCGGTTTGACTCACGGGGATTTCCAAGTCTCCACCCC
ATTGACGTCAATGGGAGTTTGTTTTGGCACCAAAATCAACGGGACTTTCCAAAATGTCGTAACAACTCCG
CCCCATTGACGCAAATGGGCGGTAGGCGTGTACGGTGGGAGGTCTATATAAGCAGAGCTCTCTGGCTAAC
TGTCGGGATCAACAAGTTTGTACAAAAAAGCAGGCTTCGAAGGAGATAGAACCATGCAGGTGGAAACCAT
CTCCCCAGGAGACGGGCGCACCTTCCCCAAGCGCGGCCAGACCTGCGTGGTGCACTACACCGGGATGCTT
GAAGATGGAAAGAAATTTGATTCCTCCCGGGACAGAAACAAGCCCTTTAAGTTTATGCTAGGCAAGCAGG
AGGTGATCCGAGGCTGGGAAGAAGGGGTTGCCCAGATGAGTGTGGGTCAGAGAGCCAAACTGACTATATC
TCCAGATTATGCCTATGGTGCCACTGGGCACCCAGGCATCATCCCACCACATGCCACTCTCGTCTTCGAT
GTGGAGCTTCTAAAACTGGAAGGGAGTGGCAGCGGAGGTAGTGGGAGCGGTGGCAAGCCCATCCCCAACC
CCCTGCTGGGCCTGGACAGCACCAAGGGCTCGGGCTCGACCTCGGGCTCGGGCACCGGTAAAGACAATAC
TGTGCCTCTGAAGCTGATCGCTCTCCTGGCTAATGGCGAGTTCCATAGTGGCGAACAGCTGGGAGAAACC
CTGGGCATGTCCAGGGCCGCTATCAACAAGCACATTCAGACTCTGCGCGACTGGGGCGTGGACGTGTTCA
CCGTGCCCGGAAAGGGCTACTCTCTGCCCGAGCCTATCCCGCTGCTGAACGCTAAACAGATTCTGTAATA
AGCTAGCGCTAACCGGTGGCGCGTTAAGTCGACAATCAACCTCTGGATTACAAAATTTGTGAAAGATTGA
CTGGTATTCTTAACTATGTTGCTCCTTTTACGCTATGTGGATACGCTGCTTTAATGCCTTTGTATCATGC
TATTGCTTCCCGTATGGCTTTCATTTTCTCCTCCTTGTATAAATCCTGGTTGCTGTCTCTTTATGAGGAG
TTGTGGCCCGTTGTCAGGCAACGTGGCGTGGTGTGCACTGTGTTTGCTGACGCAACCCCCACTGGTTGGG
GCATTGCCACCACCTGTCAGCTCCTTTCCGGGACTTTCGCTTTCCCCCTCCCTATTGCCACGGCGGAACT
CATCGCCGCCTGCCTTGCCCGCTGCTGGACAGGGGCTCGGCTGTTGGGCACTGACAATTCCGTGGTGTTG
TCGGGGAAATCATCGTCCTTTCCTTGGCTGCTCGCCTGTGTTGCCACCTGGATTCTGCGCGGGACGTCCT
TCTGCTACGTCCCTTCGGCCCTCAATCCAGCGGACCTTCCTTCCCGCGGCCTGCTGCCGGCTCTGCGGCC
TCTTCCGCGTCTTCGCCTTCGCCCTCAGACGAGTCGGATCTCCCTTTGGGCCGCCTCCCCGCGTCGACTT
TAAGACCAATGACTTACAAGGCAGCTGTAGATCTTAGCCACTTTTTAAAAGAAAAGGGGGGACTGGAAGG
GCTAATTCACTCCCAACGAAGACAAGATCTGCTTTTTGCTTGTACTGGGTCTCTCTGGTTAGACCAGATC
TGAGCCTGGGAGCTCTCTGGCTAACTAGGGAACCCACTGCTTAAGCCTCAATAAAGCTTGCCTTGAGTGC
TTCAAGTAGTGTGTGCCCGTCTGTTGTGTGACTCTGGTAACTAGAGATCCCTCAGACCCTTTTAGTCAGT
GTGGAAAATCTCTAGCAGTACGTATAGTAGTTCATGTCATCTTATTATTCAGTATTTATAACTTGCAAAG
AAATGAATATCAGAGAGTGAGAGGAACTTGTTTATTGCAGCTTATAATGGTTACAAATAAAGCAATAGCA
TCACAAATTTCACAAATAAAGCATTTTTTTCACTGCATTCTAGTTGTGGTTTGTCCAAACTCATCAATGT
ATCTTATCATGTCTGGCTCTAGCTATCCCGCCCCTAACTCCGCCCATCCCGCCCCTAACTCCGCCCAGTT
CCGCCCATTCTCCGCCCCATGGCTGACTAATTTTTTTTATTTATGCAGAGGCCGAGGCCGCCTCGGCCTC
TGAGCTATTCCAGAAGTAGTGAGGAGGCTTTTTTGGAGGCCTAGGGACGTACCCAATTCGCCCTATAGTG
AGTCGTATTACGCGCGCTCACTGGCCGTCGTTTTACAACGTCGTGACTGGGAAAACCCTGGCGTTACCCA
ACTTAATCGCCTTGCAGCACATCCCCCTTTCGCCAGCTGGCGTAATAGCGAAGAGGCCCGCACCGATCGC
CCTTCCCAACAGTTGCGCAGCCTGAATGGCGAATGGG
[124 nt withheld, positions 6338-6461]
C
[91 nt withheld, positions 6463-6553]
A
[49 nt withheld, positions 6555-6603]
CCTTTGACGTTGGAGTCCACGTTCTTT
[37 nt withheld, positions 6631-6667]
ACCCTATCTCGGTCTATTCTTTTGATTTATAAGGGATTTTGCCGATTTCGGCCTATTGGTTAAAAAATGA
GCTGATTTAACAAAAATTTAACGCGAATTTTAACAAAATATTAACGCTTACAATTTAGGTGGCACTTTTC
GGGGAAATGTGCGCGGAACCCCTATTTGTTTATTTTTCTAAATACATTCAAATATGTATCCGCTCATGAG
ACAATAACCCTGATAAATGCTTCAATAATATTGAAAAAGGAAGAGTATGAGTATTCAACATTTCCGTGTC
GCCCTTATTCCCTTTTTTGCGGCATTTTGCCTTCCTGTTTTTGCTCACCCAGAAACGCTGGTGAAAGTAA
AAGATGCTGAAGATCAGTTGGGTGCACGAGTGGGTTACATCGAACTGGATCTCAACAGCGGTAAGATCCT
TGAGAGTTTTCGCCCCGAAGAACGTTTTCCAATGATGAGCACTTTTAAAGTTCTGCTATGTGGCGCGGTA
TTATCCCGTATTGACGCCGGGCAAGAGCAACTCGGTCGCCGCATACACTATTCTCAGAATGACTTGGTTG
AGTACTCACCAGTCACAGAAAAGCATCTTACGGATGGCATGACAGTAAGAGAATTATGCAGTGCTGCCAT
AACCATGAGTGATAACACTGCGGCCAACTTACTTCTGACAACGATCGGAGGACCGAAGGAGCTAACCGCT
TTTTTGCACAACATGGGGGATCATGTAACTCGCCTTGATCGTTGGGAACCGGAGCTGAATGAAGCCATAC
CAAACGACGAGCGTGACACCACGATGCCTGTAGCAATGGCAACAACGTTGCGCAAACTATTAACTGGCGA
ACTACTTACTCTAGCTTCCCGGCAACAATTAATAGACTGGATGGAGGCGGATAAAGTTGCAGGACCACTT
CTGCGCTCGGCCCTTCCGGCTGGCTGGTTTATTGCTGATAAATCTGGAGCCGGTGAGCGTGGGTCTCGCG
GTATCATTGCAGCACTGGGGCCAGATGGTAAGCCCTCCCGTATCGTAGTTATCTACACGACGGGGAGTCA
GGCAACTATGGATGAACGAAATAGACAGATCGCTGAGATAGGTGCCTCACTGATTAAGCATTGGTAACTG
TCAGACCAAGTTTACTCATATATACTTTAGATTGATTTAAAACTTCATTTTTAATTTAAAAGGATCTAGG
TGAAGATCCTTTTTGATAATCTCATGACCAAAATCCCTTAACGTGAGTTTTCGTTCCACTGAGCGTCAGA
CCCCGTAGAAAAGATCAAAGGATCTTCTTGAGATCCTTTTTTTCTGCGCGTAATCTGCTGCTTGCAAACA
AAAAAACCACCGCTACCAGCGGTGGTTTGTTTGCCGGATCAAGAGCTACCAACTCTTTTTCCGAAGGTAA
CTGGCTTCAGCAGAGCGCAGATACCAAATACTGTTCTTCTAGTGTAGCCGTAGTTAGGCCACCACTTCAA
GAACTCTGTAGCACCGCCTACATACCTCGCTCTGCTAATCCTGTTACCAGTGGCTGCTGCCAGTGGCGAT
AAGTCGTGTCTTACCGGGTTGGACTCAAGACGATAGTTACCGGATAAGGCGCAGCGGTCGGGCTGAACGG
GGGGTTCGTGCACACAGCCCAGCTTGGAGCGAA
Features (pLannotate 1.2.2; 30 found; start..end, strand, type, name):
    416..508     +  CDS            lacI (fragment): lac repressor; lacI; The lac repressor binds to the lac operator to inhibit transcription in E. coli. This inhibition can be relieved by adding lactose or isopropyl-β-D-thiogalactopyranoside (IPTG).
    521..542     +  protein_bind   CAP binding site: CAP binding activates transcription in the presence of cAMP. E. coli catabolite activator protein
    557..587     +  promoter       lac promoter: promoter for the E. coli lac operon
    595..611     +  protein_bind   lac operator: The lac repressor binds to the lac operator to inhibit transcription in E. coli. This inhibition can be relieved by adding lactose or isopropyl-β-D-thiogalactopyranoside (IPTG). lac repressor encoded by lacI
    656..674     +  promoter       T3 promoter: promoter for bacteriophage T3 RNA polymerase
    702..928     +  promoter       RSV promoter: Rous sarcoma virus enhancer/promoter
    929..1109    +  LTR            5' LTR (truncated): truncated 5' long terminal repeat (LTR) from HIV-1
   1156..1281    +  misc_feature   HIV-1 Ψ: packaging signal of human immunodeficiency virus type 1
   1265..1628    +  CDS            HIV-1 gag (fragment): gag protein from human immunodeficiency virus 1; gag
   1774..2007    +  misc_feature   RRE: The Rev response element (RRE) of HIV-1 allows for Rev-dependent mRNA export from the nucleus to the cytoplasm.
   2384..2410    +  CDS            Rev (fragment): human immunodeficiency virus 1 (HIV-1) Rev protein; rev; enhances nuclear export of unspliced and incompletely spliced viral mRNAs
   2411..2911    +  promoter       hPGK promoter: human phosphoglycerate kinase 1 promoter
   2923..3318    +  CDS            BSD: blasticidin S deaminase; Aspergillus terreus BSD; confers resistance to blasticidin
   3378..3495    +  misc_feature   cPPT/CTS: central polypurine tract and central termination sequence of HIV-1
   3612..3915    +  enhancer       CMV enhancer: human cytomegalovirus immediate early enhancer
   3916..4119    +  promoter       CMV promoter: human cytomegalovirus (CMV) immediate early promoter
   4142..4166    +  protein_bind   attB1: mutant version of attB; recombination site for the Gateway® BP reaction BP Clonase™
   4185..4501    +  CDS            DmrB (fragment): F36V mutant of FK506-binding protein FKBP12 binds synthetic ligands that do not bind wild-type FKBP
   4610..4825    +  CDS            TurboID (fragment): mutant of the E. coli biotin ligase BioID engineered for improved catalytic efficiency (Branon et al., 2018)
   4864..5452    +  misc_feature   WPRE: woodchuck hepatitis virus posttranscriptional regulatory element
   5503..5522    +  misc_feature   cPPT/CTS (fragment): central polypurine tract and central termination sequence of HIV-1
   5524..5757    +  LTR            3' LTR (ΔU3): self-inactivating 3' long terminal repeat (LTR) from HIV-1
   5835..5956    +  polyA_signal   SV40 poly(A) signal: SV40 polyadenylation signal
   5996..6131    +  rep_origin     SV40 ori: SV40 origin of replication
   6152..6170    -  promoter       T7 promoter: promoter for bacteriophage T7 RNA polymerase
   6178..6333    +  CDS            lacZα (fragment): LacZα fragment of β-galactosidase; lacZ fragment
   6338..6766    +  rep_origin     f1 ori (sequence partly withheld): f1 bacteriophage origin of replication; arrow indicates direction of (+) strand synthesis
   6819..6923    +  promoter       AmpR promoter: bla
   6924..7784    +  CDS            AmpR: β-lactamase; bla; confers resistance to ampicillin, carbenicillin, and related antibiotics
   7955..233     +  rep_origin     ori (across the origin): high-copy-number ColE1/pMB1/pBR322/pUC origin of replication
