[The description below was written by a language model from this plasmid's Addgene catalogue record and pLannotate feature annotations shown in this document.]
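Description:
pLX304 CMV FKBP-V5-sTurboID (N) is an 8.3 kb lentiviral mammalian expression plasmid built on the pLX304 backbone. It is propagated in E. coli through a high-copy ColE1/pUC-type origin with ampicillin selection (AmpR), and it also carries an f1 origin and an SV40 origin. The viral portion follows a third-generation, self-inactivating layout. An RSV promoter drives a truncated HIV-1 5' LTR, followed by the Ψ packaging signal with a gag fragment, the Rev response element, a cPPT/CTS, WPRE and a ΔU3 3' LTR with a downstream SV40 polyadenylation signal. Together these elements allow the genomic RNA to be packaged when helper functions are supplied in trans, and they support integration without reconstituting an active viral promoter. Within the provirus, a human PGK promoter drives blasticidin S deaminase for selection of transduced cells.

The payload is expressed from the CMV enhancer/promoter, downstream of a residual attB1 Gateway site. It is a fusion of FKBP, a V5 epitope tag and the N-terminal fragment of split-TurboID, the low-affinity split at position L73. The automated annotation matches the FKBP region to DmrB, the F36V variant of FKBP12, as a fragment. The catalogue entry says only FKBP, so the exact variant is not settled by the record. The V5 tag is not annotated separately but presumably lies between the FKBP and TurboID fragments. TurboID is an engineered E. coli biotin ligase used for proximity labeling. An inactive N-terminal half fused to FKBP is designed to regain activity when brought together with a complementary C-terminal fragment, which is not part of this plasmid. The construct is intended for contact- or proximity-dependent biotinylation experiments in mammalian cells, delivered by transfection or lentiviral transduction, with V5 available for detecting the fusion.
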