Addgene plasmid #153002: pLX304 CMV FKBP-V5-sTurboID (N)
Purpose: Expresses low-affinity split-TurboID N-terminal fragment in mammalian cells
Depositing lab: Alice Ting. Depositing organization: Stanford University. Publication: Split-TurboID enables contact-dependent proximity labeling in cells. Cho KF, Branon TC, Rajeev S, Svinkina T, Udeshi ND, Thoudam T, Kwak C, Rhee HW, Lee IK, Carr SA, Ting AY. Proc Natl Acad Sci U S A. 2020 May 18. pii: 1919528117. doi: 10.1073/pnas.1919528117. PubMed 32424107.
Backbone
  Vector backbone: pLX304
  Backbone size w/o insert (bp): 7668
  Total vector size (bp): 8310
  Vector type: Mammalian Expression, Lentiviral
Growth in bacteria
  Bacterial resistance: Ampicillin, 100 μg/mL
  Growth temperature: 37°C
  Growth strain: NEB Stable
  Copy number: High Copy
Gene/Insert
  Gene/Insert name: sTurboID (N) (L73)
  Insert size (bp): 642
  Promoter: CMV
  Tag / fusion protein: FKBP; V5
  Cloning method: Gibson Cloning
  Sequencing primers: 5′ CGC AAA TGG GCG GTA GGC GTG
Terms and licenses: Academic/Nonprofit Terms; Industry Terms: Not Available to Industry
How to cite: pLX304 CMV FKBP-V5-sTurboID (N) was a gift from Alice Ting (Addgene plasmid # 153002 ; http://n2t.net/addgene:153002 ; RRID:Addgene_153002)
